>Addgene plasmid #235638 | pCAGEN_NES_V5_eMagAF_C74_MAVS | addgene full sequence | sequence record 467513 | Addgene NGS Result
GACCCCCGCCCATTGACGTCAATAATGACGTATGTTCCCATAGTAACGCCAATAGGGACTTTCCATTGAC
GTCAATGGGTGGAGTATTTACGGTAAACTGCCCACTTGGCAGTACATCAAGTGTATCATATGCCAAGTAC
GCCCCCTATTGACGTCAATGACGGTAAATGGCCCGCCTGGCATTATGCCCAGTACATGACCTTATGGGAC
TTTCCTACTTGGCAGTACATCTACGTATTAGTCATCGCTATTACCATGGTCGAGGTGAGCCCCACGTTCT
GCTTCACTCTCCCCATCTCCCCCCCCTCCCCACCCCCAATTTTGTATTTATTTATTTTTTAATTATTTTG
TGCAGCGATGGGGGCGGGGGGGGGGGGGGGGCGCGCGCCAGGCGGGGCGGGGCGGGGCGAGGGGCGGGGC
GGGGCGAGGCGGAGAGGTGCGGCGGCAGCCAATCAGAGCGGCGCGCTCCGAAAGTTTCCTTTTATGGCGA
GGCGGCGGCGGCGGCGGCCCTATAAAAAGCGAAGCGCGCGGCGGGCGGGAGTCGCTGCGCGCTGCCTTCG
CCCCGTGCCCCGCTCCGCCGCCGCCTCGCGCCGCCCGCCCCGGCTCTGACTGACCGCGTTACTCCCACAG
GTGAGCGGGCGGGACGGCCCTTCTCCTCCGGGCTGTAATTAGCGCTTGGTTTAATGACGGCTTGTTTCTT
TTCTGTGGCTGCGTGAAAGCCTTGAGGGGCTCCGGGAGGGCCCTTTGTGCGGGGGGAGCGGCTCGGGGGG
TGCGTGCGTGTGTGTGTGCGTGGGGAGCGCCGCGTGCGGCTCCGCGCTGCCCGGCGGCTGTGAGCGCTGC
GGGCGCGGCGCGGGGCTTTGTGCGCTCCGCAGTGTGCGCGAGGGGAGCGCGGCCGGGGGCGGTGCCCCGC
GGTGCGGGGGGGGCTGCGAGGGGAACAAAGGCTGCGTGCGGGGTGTGTGCGTGGGGGGGTGAGCAGGGGG
TGTGGGCGCGTCGGTCGGGCTGCAACCCCCCCTGCACCCCCCTCCCCGAGTTGCTGAGCACGGCCCGGCT
TCGGGTGCGGGGCTCCGTACGGGGCGTGGCGCGGGGCTCGCCGTGCCGGGCGGGGGGTGGCGGCAGGTGG
GGGTGCCGGGCGGGGCGGGGCCGCCTCGGGCCGGGGAGGGCTCGGGGGAGGGGCGCGGCGGCCCCCGGAG
CGCCGGCGGCTGTCGAGGCGCGGCGAGCCGCAGCCATTGCCTTTTATGGTAATCGTGCGAGAGGGCGCAG
GGACTTCCTTTGTCCCAAATCTGTGCGGAGCCGAAATCTGGGAGGCGCCGCCGCACCCCCTCTAGCGGGC
GCGGGGCGAAGCGGTGCGGCGCCGGCAGGAAGGAAATGGGCGGGGAGGGCCTTCGTGCGTCGCCGCGCCG
CCGTCCCCTTCTCCCTCTCCAGCCTCGGGGCTGTCCGCGGGGGGACGGCTGCCTTCGGGGGGGACGGGGC
AGGGCGGGGTTCGGCTTCTGGCGTGTGACCGGCGGCTCTAGAGCCTCTGCTAACCATGTTCATGCCTTCT
TCTTTTTCCTACAGCTCCTGGGCAACGTGCTGGTTATTGTGCTGTCTCATCATTTTGGCAAAGAATTCCT
CGAATGCTGCAGAAGAAGCTGGAGGAGCTGGAACTGGGCTCTTCCGGTAAGCCTATCCCTAACCCTCTCC
TCGGTCTCGATTCTACGGGATCCTCTGGACACACTCTTTACGCCCCTGGAGGATACGACATTATGGGATA
TTTGGATCAGATTGCGAACCGCCCAAACCCTCAGGTCGAACTGGGGCCTGTGGACCTGTCATGTGCCCTG
ATCCTGTGCGATCTGAAGCAAAAGGACACTCCGATCGTCTACGCCTCGGAAGCCTTCTTGGAGATGACCG
GATACAACAGACATGAGGTGCTCGGCAGGAACTGCAGATTCCTGCAGTCCCCCGACGGGATGGTGAAACC
AAAGTCGACTCGCAAATATGTGGACTCGAACACGATCTTCACCATCAAGAAGGCCATCGACCGGAACGCC
GAGGTCCAGGTGGAGGTGGTCAACTTTAAGAAGAACGGCCAGCGGTTCGTGAACTTTCTGACCATCATTC
CGGTCCGGGATGAAACCGGAGAGTACAGATACTCCATCGGATTCCAGTGCGAAACCGAAGGCAGTGGATC
CGGCGGCAGTGGATCCGGCGGACAACTGGACGGTGGGAGTGTTGCCGTCCTCCCTGTGATCGACTCCACG
AACCAGTACTTGCTGGACCGCATCGGCGAGCTTAAAAGCGGAGATGCTTGTATCGCTGAATACCAGCAGG
CCGGGCGCGGCAGACGGGGCCGGAAGTGGTTCTCTCCTTTTGGCGCAAATCTGTACCTTTCTATGTTCTG
GAGGCTGGAACAGGGACCAGCAGCCGCAATCGGCTTGTCCCTGGTCATTGGGATTGTGATGGCCGAAGTT
CTCAGAAAGCTGGGAGCTGATAAGGTGAGGGTTAAATGGCCTAACGATCTGTATTTGCAGGACCGGAAAC
TGGCCGGAATACTGGTGGAGCTGACTGGCAAGACTGGCGACGCCGCTCAGATAGTCATCGGAGCCGGTAT
AAATATGGCCATGAGGCGCGTCGAGGAATCCGTGGTGAACCAAGGCTGGATCACCTTGCAAGAGGCCGGT
ATTAACCTGGATAGAAACACCCTGGCCGCTATGCTGATACGCGAACTGCGCGCCGCCCTGGAACTGTTCG
AGCAGGAGGGACTCGCTCCATATCTGAGTCGCTGGGAAAAATTGGATAACTTCATAAACCGACCCGTGAA
GCTGATCATCGGCGACAAGGAAATTTTCGGAATCTCTCGCGGCATCGATAAACAGGGGGCATTGCTGCTC
GAGCAGGATGGGATTATTAAGCCATGGATGGGCGGGGAAATCTCCCTTAGATCTGCAGAGAAGGGCAGTA
GCGGATCCTCTGGCTCTTCCCCCTCACCTGGGGCTCTGTGGCTCCAGGTGGCTGTGACAGGGGTGCTGGT
AGTCACACTCCTGGTGGTGCTGTACCGGCGGCGTCTGCACTGATCGAGGATATCGCGGCCGCACTCCTCA
GGTGCAGGCTGCCTATCAGAAGGTGGTGGCTGGTGTGGCCAATGCCCTGGCTCACAAATACCACTGAGAT
CTTTTTCCCTCTGCCAAAAATTATGGGGACATCATGAAGCCCCTTGAGCATCTGACTTCTGGCTAATAAA
GGAAATTTATTTTCATTGCAATAGTGTGTTGGAATTTTTTGTGTCTCTCACTCGGAAGGACATATGGGAG
GGCAAATCATTTAAAACATCAGAATGAGTATTTGGTTTAGAGTTTGGCAACATATGCCCATATGCTGGCT
GCCATGAACAAAGGTTGGCTATAAAGAGGTCATCAGTATATGAAACAGCCCCCTGCTGTCCATTCCTTAT
TCCATAGAAAAGCCTTGACTTGAGGTTAGATTTTTTTTATATTTTGTTTTGTGTTATTTTTTTCTTTAAC
ATCCCTAAAATTTTCCTTACATGTTTTACTAGCCAGATTTTTCCTCCTCTCCTGACTACTCCCAGTCATA
GCTGTCCCTCTTCTCTTATGGAGATCCCTCGACCTGCAGCCCAAGCTTGGCGTAATCATGGTCATAGCTG
TTTCCTGTGTGAAATTGTTATCCGCTCACAATTCCACACAACATACGAGCCGGAAGCATAAAGTGTAAAG
CCTGGGGTGCCTAATGAGTGAGCTAACTCACATTAATTGCGTTGCGCTCACTGCCCGCTTTCCAGTCGGG
AAACCTGTCGTGCCAGCGGATCCGCATCTCAATTAGTCAGCAACCATAGTCCCGCCCCTAACTCCGCCCA
TCCCGCCCCTAACTCCGCCCAGTTCCGCCCATTCTCCGCCCCATGGCTGACTAATTTTTTTTATTTATGC
AGAGGCCGAGGCCGCCTCGGCCTCTGAGCTATTCCAGAAGTAGTGAGGAGGCTTTTTTGGAGGCCTAGGC
TTTTGCAAAAAGCTAACTTGTTTATTGCAGCTTATAATGGTTACAAATAAAGCAATAGCATCACAAATTT
CACAAATAAAGCATTTTTTTCACTGCATTCTAGTTGTGGTTTGTCCAAACTCATCAATGTATCTTATCAT
GTCTGGATCCGCTGCATTAATGAATCGGCCAACGCGCGGGGAGAGGCGGTTTGCGTATTGGGCGCTCTTC
CGCTTCCTCGCTCACTGACTCGCTGCGCTCGGTCGTTCGGCTGCGGCGAGCGGTATCAGCTCACTCAAAG
GCGGTAATACGGTTATCCACAGAATCAGGGGATAACGCAGGAAAGAACATGTGAGCAAAAGGCCAGCAAA
AGGCCAGGAACCGTAAAAAGGCCGCGTTGCTGGCGTTTTTCCATAGGCTCCGCCCCCCTGACGAGCATCA
CAAAAATCGACGCTCAAGTCAGAGGTGGCGAAACCCGACAGGACTATAAAGATACCAGGCGTTTCCCCCT
GGAAGCTCCCTCGTGCGCTCTCCTGTTCCGACCCTGCCGCTTACCGGATACCTGTCCGCCTTTCTCCCTT
CGGGAAGCGTGGCGCTTTCTCATAGCTCACGCTGTAGGTATCTCAGTTCGGTGTAGGTCGTTCGCTCCAA
GCTGGGCTGTGTGCACGAACCCCCCGTTCAGCCCGACCGCTGCGCCTTATCCGGTAACTATCGTCTTGAG
TCCAACCCGGTAAGACACGACTTATCGCCACTGGCAGCAGCCACTGGTAACAGGATTAGCAGAGCGAGGT
ATGTAGGCGGTGCTACAGAGTTCTTGAAGTGGTGGCCTAACTACGGCTACACTAGAAGAACAGTATTTGG
TATCTGCGCTCTGCTGAAGCCAGTTACCTTCGGAAAAAGAGTTGGTAGCTCTTGATCCGGCAAACAAACC
ACCGCTGGTAGCGGTGGTTTTTTTGTTTGCAAGCAGCAGATTACGCGCAGAAAAAAAGGATCTCAAGAAG
ATCCTTTGATCTTTTCTACGGGGTCTGACGCTCAGTGGAACGAAAACTCACGTTAAGGGATTTTGGTCAT
GAGATTATCAAAAAGGATCTTCACCTAGATCCTTTTAAATTAAAAATGAAGTTTTAAATCAATCTAAAGT
ATATATGAGTAAACTTGGTCTGACAGTTACCAATGCTTAATCAGTGAGGCACCTATCTCAGCGATCTGTC
TATTTCGTTCATCCATAGTTGCCTGACTCCCCGTCGTGTAGATAACTACGATACGGGAGGGCTTACCATC
TGGCCCCAGTGCTGCAATGATACCGCGAGACCCACGCTCACCGGCTCCAGATTTATCAGCAATAAACCAG
CCAGCCGGAAGGGCCGAGCGCAGAAGTGGTCCTGCAACTTTATCCGCCTCCATCCAGTCTATTAATTGTT
GCCGGGAAGCTAGAGTAAGTAGTTCGCCAGTTAATAGTTTGCGCAACGTTGTTGCCATTGCTACAGGCAT
CGTGGTGTCACGCTCGTCGTTTGGTATGGCTTCATTCAGCTCCGGTTCCCAACGATCAAGGCGAGTTACA
TGATCCCCCATGTTGTGCAAAAAAGCGGTTAGCTCCTTCGGTCCTCCGATCGTTGTCAGAAGTAAGTTGG
CCGCAGTGTTATCACTCATGGTTATGGCAGCACTGCATAATTCTCTTACTGTCATGCCATCCGTAAGATG
CTTTTCTGTGACTGGTGAGTACTCAACCAAGTCATTCTGAGAATAGTGTATGCGGCGACCGAGTTGCTCT
TGCCCGGCGTCAATACGGGATAATACCGCGCCACATAGCAGAACTTTAAAAGTGCTCATCATTGGAAAAC
GTTCTTCGGGGCGAAAACTCTCAAGGATCTTACCGCTGTTGAGATCCAGTTCGATGTAACCCACTCGTGC
ACCCAACTGATCTTCAGCATCTTTTACTTTCACCAGCGTTTCTGGGTGAGCAAAAACAGGAAGGCAAAAT
GCCGCAAAAAAGGGAATAAGGGCGACACGGAAATGTTGAATACTCATACTCTTCCTTTTTCAATATTATT
GAAGCATTTATCAGGGTTATTGTCTCATGAGCGGATACATATTTGAATGTATTTAGAAAAATAAACAAAT
AGGGGTTCCGCGCACATTTCCCCGAAAAGTGCCACCTGGGTCGACATTGATTATTGACTAGTTATTAATA
GTAATCAATTACGGGGTCATTAGTTCATAGCCCATATATGGAGTTCCGCGTTACATAACTTACGGTAAAT
GGCCCGCCTGGCTGACCGCCCAAC
Features (pLannotate 1.2.2; 21 found; start..end, strand, type, name):
    260..537     +  promoter       chicken β-actin promoter: No description available
    538..1554    +  intron         chimeric intron: chimera between introns from chicken β-actin and rabbit β-globin
   1552..1608    +  CDS            HBB (fragment): HBB_LEPEU - Experimental evidence at protein level: Swiss-Prot protein existence level 1. Involved in oxygen transport from the lung to the various peripheral tissues. From Lepus europaeus (European hare).
   1656..1697    +  CDS            V5 tag: epitope tag from simian virus 5
   1710..2159    +  CDS            nMagHigh1: "negative Magnet" variant of an N-terminally truncated Vivid (VVD) blue light photoreceptor from Neurospora crassa (Kawano et al., 2015) rapidly heterodimerizes with pMag or pMagFast2 upon blue light irradiation
   2190..2933    +  CDS            birA (fragment): BIRA_ECOLI - Also known as bioR, dhbB. Experimental evidence at protein level: Swiss-Prot protein existence level 1. Acts both as a biotin--[acetyl-CoA-carboxylase] ligase and a biotin-operon repressor. In the presence of ATP, BirA activates biotin to form the BirA-biotinyl-5'-adenylate (BirA-bio-5'-AMP or holoBirA) complex. HoloBirA can either transfer the biotinyl moiety to the biotin carboxyl carrier protein (BCCP) subunit of acetyl-CoA carboxylase, or bind to the biotin operator site and inhibit transcription of the operon. From Escherichia coli (strain K12).
   2961..3050    +  CDS            MAVS (fragment): MAVS_HUMAN - Also known as IPS1, KIAA1271, VISA. Experimental evidence at protein level: Swiss-Prot protein existence level 1. Required for innate immune defense against viruses (PubMed:16125763, PubMed:16127453, PubMed:16153868, PubMed:16177806, PubMed:19631370, PubMed:20451243, PubMed:23087404, PubMed:20127681, PubMed:21170385). Acts downstream of DHX33, DDX58/RIG-I and IFIH1/MDA5, which detect intracellular dsRNA produced during viral replication, to coordinate pathways leading to the activation of NF-kappa-B, IRF3 and IRF7, and to the subsequent induction of antiviral cytokines such as IFN
   3073..3144    +  CDS            HBB (fragment): HBB_PONPY - Experimental evidence at transcript level: Swiss-Prot protein existence level 2. Involved in oxygen transport from the lung to the various peripheral tissues. From Pongo pygmaeus (Bornean orangutan).
   3215..3270    +  polyA_signal   β-globin poly(A) signal: rabbit β-globin polyadenylation signal (Gil and Proudfoot, 1987)
   3655..3671    -  protein_bind   lac operator: The lac repressor binds to the lac operator to inhibit transcription in E. coli. This inhibition can be relieved by adding lactose or isopropyl-β-D-thiogalactopyranoside (IPTG). lac repressor encoded by lacI
   3679..3709    -  promoter       lac promoter: promoter for the E. coli lac operon
   3724..3745    -  protein_bind   CAP binding site: CAP binding activates transcription in the presence of cAMP. E. coli catabolite activator protein
   3758..3797    -  CDS            lacI (fragment): lac repressor; lacI; The lac repressor binds to the lac operator to inhibit transcription in E. coli. This inhibition can be relieved by adding lactose or isopropyl-β-D-thiogalactopyranoside (IPTG).
   3804..3826    +  promoter       SV40 promoter (fragment): SV40 enhancer and early promoter
   3850..3985    +  rep_origin     SV40 ori: SV40 origin of replication
   4005..4139    +  polyA_signal   SV40 poly(A) signal: SV40 polyadenylation signal
   4141..4195    -  CDS            lacI (fragment): lac repressor; lacI; The lac repressor binds to the lac operator to inhibit transcription in E. coli. This inhibition can be relieved by adding lactose or isopropyl-β-D-thiogalactopyranoside (IPTG).
   4378..4966    -  rep_origin     ori: high-copy-number ColE1/pMB1/pBR322/pUC origin of replication
   5137..5997    -  CDS            AmpR: β-lactamase; bla; confers resistance to ampicillin, carbenicillin, and related antibiotics
   5998..6102    -  promoter       AmpR promoter: bla
   6133..258     +  enhancer       CMV enhancer (across the origin): human cytomegalovirus immediate early enhancer
