[The description below was written by a language model from this plasmid's Addgene catalogue record and pLannotate feature annotations shown in this document.]
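Description:
pCAGEN_NES_V5_eMagAF_C74_MAVS is a 6,254-nt mammalian expression plasmid built on the pCAGEN backbone. It is propagated in E. coli through a high-copy ColE1/pUC-type origin and selected with ampicillin via the β-lactamase gene (AmpR) and its own promoter. Expression in mammalian cells is driven by the CAG arrangement: the CMV immediate-early enhancer (which spans the sequence origin), the chicken β-actin promoter and a chimeric chicken β-actin/rabbit β-globin intron. The rabbit β-globin polyadenylation signal terminates the transcript. The short "HBB" fragments flagged on either side of the insert are most likely residual β-globin sequence from this cassette rather than part of the payload. The backbone also carries an SV40 origin, an SV40 poly(A) signal and leftover lac promoter/operator elements.

The synthetic insert, assembled by Gibson cloning, encodes one half of a split, light-controlled biotin ligase that the record calls ALIBi. From N- to C-terminus, the catalogue describes a nuclear export sequence, a V5 epitope tag, eMagAF (enhanced Magnet, acidic, fast), the ALIBi C-terminal fragment (residues 74-321) and MAVS residues 500-540. The annotation supports this order, except that the NES is not separately annotated. It matches the photoreceptor module to the negative Magnet variant of Neurospora Vivid, which heterodimerizes with a positive Magnet partner under blue light, and the ALIBi fragment to E. coli BirA. The MAVS tail anchors the fusion to the outer mitochondrial membrane, and the NES keeps it out of the nucleus. The construct would presumably be co-expressed with a complementary N-terminal fragment on the partner Magnet, so that blue light reconstitutes ligase activity for proximity biotinylation at the mitochondrial surface. However, the record does not describe that partner. The associated publication concerns subcellular mapping of the translational machinery.
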