Addgene plasmid #235638: pCAGEN_NES_V5_eMagAF_C74_MAVS
Purpose: Encodes ALIBi C-terminal fragment, residues 74-321, fused to eMagAF (enhanced Magnet, acidic, fast), V5, nuclear export sequence, MAVS residues 500-540 for targeting to outer mitochondrial membrane
Depositing lab: Maria Barna. Depositing organization: Stanford University. Publication: A subcellular map of translational machinery composition and regulation at the single-molecule level. Zhang Z, Xu A, Bai Y, Chen Y, Cates K, Kerr C, Bermudez A, Susanto TT, Wysong K, Garcia Marques FJ, Nolan GP, Pitteri S, Barna M. Science. 2025 Mar 7;387(6738):eadn2623. doi: 10.1126/science.adn2623. Epub 2025 Mar 7. PubMed 40048539.
Backbone
  Vector backbone: pCAGEN
  Vector type: Mammalian Expression
Growth in bacteria
  Bacterial resistance: Ampicillin, 100 μg/mL
  Growth temperature: 37°C
  Growth strain: DH5alpha
  Copy number: High Copy
Gene/Insert
  Gene/Insert name: ALIBi C-terminal fragment (alt name: NES-V5-eMagAF-C74-MAVS)
  Species: Synthetic
  Mutation: residues 74-321
  Tag / fusion protein: NES-V5-eMagAF (N terminal on insert); MAVS (C terminal on insert)
  Cloning method: Gibson Cloning
Terms and licenses: Academic/Nonprofit Terms; Industry Terms: Not Available to Industry
How to cite: pCAGEN_NES_V5_eMagAF_C74_MAVS was a gift from Maria Barna (Addgene plasmid # 235638 ; http://n2t.net/addgene:235638 ; RRID:Addgene_235638)
